Addgene plasmid #248154: pLVX-EF1_-FCRL3-93aa-puro
Purpose: Lentiviral vector encoding a truncated form of human FCRL3, containing only the first 93 residues of the cytoplasmic tail.
Depositing lab: Silvia Monticelli. Depositing organization: Institute for Research in Biomedicine, Switzerland. Publication: FCRL3 is an immunoregulatory receptor that restrains the activation of human memory T lymphocytes. Bianchi N, Foli E, Mostanfar M, Marzi R, Spinella MC, Polletti S, Pecoraro M, Cassotta A, Thakur R, Jarrossay D, Sallusto F, Natoli G, Monticelli S. J Exp Med (2026) 223 (1): e20242474. 10.1084/jem.20242474.
Backbone
  Vector backbone: pLVX-EF1_-IRES-Puro
  Backbone size w/o insert (bp): 8899
  Vector type: Lentiviral
  Selectable markers: Puromycin
Growth in bacteria
  Bacterial resistance: Ampicillin, 100 μg/mL
  Growth temperature: 37°C
  Growth strain: NEB Stable
  Copy number: High Copy
Gene/Insert
  Gene/Insert name: FCRL3 (alt names: CD307; SPAP2)
  Species: H. sapiens (human)
  Insert size (bp): 2207
  Mutation: Mutagenesis to insert a stop codon at aa688 in FCRL3 in order to express a truncated version
  Entrez Gene: FCRL3 (a.k.a. CD307c, FCRH3, IFGP3, IRTA3, MAIA, SPAP2)
  Promoter: EF1_
  Cloning method: Unknown
Terms and licenses: Academic/Nonprofit Terms; Industry Terms: Not Available to Industry
Depositor comments: Variant of FCRL3 sequence; rs7522061 SNP.
How to cite: pLVX-EF1_-FCRL3-93aa-puro was a gift from Silvia Monticelli (Addgene plasmid # 248154 ; http://n2t.net/addgene:248154 ; RRID:Addgene_248154)
