[The description below was written by a language model from this plasmid's Addgene catalogue record and pLannotate feature annotations shown in this document.]
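Description:
pLVX-EF1_-FCRL3-93aa-puro is an HIV-1-based lentiviral transfer plasmid built on the pLVX-EF1_-IRES-Puro backbone for stable expression of a truncated human FCRL3 (also known as CD307c, FCRH3 or SPAP2) in mammalian cells. It is propagated in E. coli through a high-copy ColE1/pUC-type origin with ampicillin selection from the β-lactamase gene. A recombination-limiting strain is recorded for growth, as is common for plasmids carrying repeated LTR sequences. The sequenced record is about 11 kb, consistent with the stated backbone plus a roughly 2.2 kb insert.

The viral portion contains HIV-1 LTR sequences flanking the Ψ packaging signal with a gag fragment, the Rev response element for nuclear export of the unspliced genomic RNA, and the cPPT/CTS element that aids nuclear import in transduced cells. Within this frame, the human EF-1α core promoter and its intron A drive a bicistronic transcript: the FCRL3 coding sequence, followed by an EMCV IRES and the puromycin N-acetyltransferase gene, so that puromycin-resistant cells should also express the receptor. A WPRE downstream of the cassette enhances transcript stability and expression. Small nef, Rev and lac-region fragments in the annotation are residual viral and backbone sequence rather than functional genes.

The insert was mutagenised to introduce a stop codon at residue 688, so the full-length sequence is annotated but translation yields a receptor retaining only the first 93 residues of the cytoplasmic tail. The depositor notes that the sequence is a variant carrying the rs7522061 SNP. The construct is suited to dissecting which parts of the FCRL3 cytoplasmic domain are needed for its function, in the context of work on FCRL3 as an inhibitory regulator of human memory T cell activation.
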