Features (pLannotate 1.2.2; 24 found; start..end, strand, type, name):
      1..209     -  intron         EF-1α intron A (fragment): intron upstream of the start codon of human EF-1α
    210..421     -  promoter       EF-1α core promoter: core promoter for human elongation factor EF-1α
    634..749     -  misc_feature   cPPT/CTS: central polypurine tract and central termination sequence of HIV-1 (lacking the first T)
    764..864     -  CDS            Rev (fragment): human immunodeficiency virus 1 (HIV-1) Rev protein; rev; enhances nuclear export of unspliced and incompletely spliced viral mRNAs
   1241..1474    -  misc_feature   RRE: The Rev response element (RRE) of HIV-1 allows for Rev-dependent mRNA export from the nucleus to the cytoplasm.
   1649..1987    -  CDS            HIV-1 gag (fragment): gag protein from human immunodeficiency virus 1; gag
   1971..2096    -  misc_feature   HIV-1 Ψ: packaging signal of human immunodeficiency virus type 1
   2143..2400    -  LTR            5' LTR (truncated): truncated 5' long terminal repeat (LTR) from HIV-1
   2448..2777    -  CDS            nef (fragment): NEF_HV1BR - Experimental evidence at protein level: Swiss-Prot protein existence level 1. Extracellular Nef protein targets CD4(+) T-lymphocytes for apoptosis by interacting with CXCR4 surface receptors (PubMed:14990729). From Human immunodeficiency virus type 1 group M subtype B (isolate BRU/LAI) (HIV-1).
   2944..3078    -  polyA_signal   SV40 poly(A) signal: SV40 polyadenylation signal
   3126..3230    +  promoter       AmpR promoter: bla
   3231..4091    +  CDS            AmpR: β-lactamase; bla; confers resistance to ampicillin, carbenicillin, and related antibiotics
   4262..4850    +  rep_origin     ori: high-copy-number ColE1/pMB1/pBR322/pUC origin of replication
   5033..5125    +  CDS            lacI (fragment): lac repressor; lacI; The lac repressor binds to the lac operator to inhibit transcription in E. coli. This inhibition can be relieved by adding lactose or isopropyl-β-D-thiogalactopyranoside (IPTG).
   5138..5159    +  protein_bind   CAP binding site: CAP binding activates transcription in the presence of cAMP. E. coli catabolite activator protein
   5174..5204    +  promoter       lac promoter: promoter for the E. coli lac operon
   5208..5230    +  protein_bind   lac operator (fragment): The lac repressor binds to the lac operator to inhibit transcription in E. coli. This inhibition can be relieved by adding lactose or isopropyl-β-D-thiogalactopyranoside (IPTG). lac repressor encoded by lacI
   5380..5637    -  LTR            5' LTR (truncated): truncated 5' long terminal repeat (LTR) from HIV-1
   5685..6203    -  CDS            nef (fragment): NEF_HV1BR - Experimental evidence at protein level: Swiss-Prot protein existence level 1. Extracellular Nef protein targets CD4(+) T-lymphocytes for apoptosis by interacting with CXCR4 surface receptors (PubMed:14990729). From Human immunodeficiency virus type 1 group M subtype B (isolate BRU/LAI) (HIV-1).
   6220..6808    -  misc_feature   WPRE: woodchuck hepatitis virus posttranscriptional regulatory element
   6825..7424    -  CDS            PuroR: puromycin N-acetyltransferase; pac from Streptomyces alboniger; confers resistance to puromycin
   7432..8004    -  misc_feature   IRES: internal ribosome entry site (IRES) of the encephalomyocarditis virus (EMCV)
   8024..10225   -  CDS            FCRL3: FCRL3_HUMAN - Also known as FCRH3 From Homo sapiens (Human).
  10274..10477   -  intron         EF-1α intron A: truncated intron upstream of the start codon of human EF-1α
>Addgene plasmid #248154 | pLVX-EF1_-FCRL3-93aa-puro | addgene full sequence | sequence record 495276 | Addgene NGS Result
GGCCCCAGCGCCCAAGCCAGGCCTCAACTCAAGCACGAGGCGAAGGGGCTCCTTAAGCGCAAGGCCTCGA
ACTCTCCCACCCACTTCCAACCCGAAGCTCGGGATCAAGAATCACGTACTGCAGCCAGGGGCGTGGAAGT
AATTCAAGGCACGCAAGGGCCATAACCCGTAAAGAGGCCAGGCCCGCGGGAACCACACACGGCACTTACC
TGTGTTCTGGCGGCAAACCCGTTGCGAAAAAGAACGTTCACGGCGACTACTGCACTTATATACGGTTCTC
CCCCACCCTCGGGAAAAAGGCGGAGCCAGTACACGACATCACTTTCCCAGTTTACCCCGCGCCACCTTCT
CTAGGCACCGGTTCAATTGCCGACCCCTCCCCCCAACTTCTCGGGGACTGTGGGCGATGTGCGCTCTGCC
CACTGACGGGCACCGGAGCCTCACGCATGCTCTTCTCCACCTCAGTGATGACGAGAGCGGGCGGGTGAGG
GGGCGGGAACGCAGCGATCTCTGGGTTCTACGTTAGTGGGAGTTTAACGACGGTCCCTGGGATTCCCCAA
GGCAGGGGCGAGTCCTTTTGTATGAATTACTCATCGATAAACTGGATCTCTGCTGTCCCTGTAATAAACC
CGAAAATTTTGAATTTTTGTAATTTGTTTTTGTAATTCTTTAGTTTGTATGTCTGTTGCTATTATGTCTA
CTATTCTTTCCCCTGCACTGTACCCCCCAATCCCCCCTTTTCTTTTAAAGGCGATACCGTCGAGATCCGT
TCACTAATCGAATGGATCTGTCTCTGTCTCTCTCTCCACCTTCTTCTTCTATTCCTTCGGGCCTGTCGGG
TCCCCTCGGGGTTGGGAGGTGGGTCTGAAACGATAATGGTGAATATCCCTGCCTAACTCTATTCACTATA
GAAAGTACAGCAAAAACTATTCTTAAACCTACCAAGCCTCCTACTATCATTATGAATAATTTTATATACC
ACAGCCAATTTGTTATGTTAAACCAATTCCACAAACTTGCCCATTTATCTAATTCCAATAATTCTTGTTC
ATTCTTTTCTTGCTGGTTTTGCGATTCTTCAATTAAGGAGTGTATTAAGCTTGTGTAATTGTTAATTTCT
CTGTCCCACTCCATCCAGGTCGTGTGATTCCAAATCTGTTCCAGAGATTTATTACTCCAACTAGCATTCC
AAGGCACAGCAGTGGTGCAAATGAGTTTTCCAGAGCAACCCCAAATCCCCAGGAGCTGTTGATCCTTTAG
GTATCTTTCCACAGCCAGGATTCTTGCCTGGAGCTGCTTGATGCCCCAGACTGTGAGTTGCAACAGATGC
TGTTGCGCCTCAATAGCCCTCAGCAAATTGTTCTGCTGCTGCACTATACCAGACAATAATTGTCTGGCCT
GTACCGTCAGCGTCATTGACGCTGCGCCCATAGTGCTTCCTGCTGCTCCCAAGAACCCAAGGAACAAAGC
TCCTATTCCCACTGCTCTTTTTTCTCTCTGCACCACTCTTCTCTTTGCCTTGGTGGGTGCTACTCCTAAT
GGTTCAATTTTTACTACTTTATATTTATATAATTCACTTCTCCAATTGTCCCTCATATCACCTCCTCCAG
GTCTGAAGATCAGCGGCCGGCCGCTTGCTGTGCGGTGGTCTTACTTTTGTTTTGCTCTTCCTCTATCTTG
TCTAAAGCTTCCTTGGTGTCTTTTATCTCTATCCTTTGATGCACACAATAGAGGGTTGCTACTGTATTAT
ATAATGATCTAAGTTCTTCTGATCCTGTCTGAAGGGATGGTTGTAGCTGTCCCAGTATTTGTCTACAGCC
TTCTGATGTTTCTAACAGGCCAGGATTAACTGCGAATCGTTCTAGCTCCCTGCTTGCCCATACTATATGT
TTTAATTTATATTTTTTCTTTCCCCCTGGCCTTAACCGAATTTTTTCCCATCGCGATCTAATTCTCCCCC
GCTTAATACTGACGCTCTCGCACCCATCTCTCTCCTTCTAGCCTCCGCTAGTCAAAATTTTTGGCGTACT
CACCAGTCGCCGCCCCTCGCCTCTTGCCGTGCGCGCTTCAGCAAGCCGAGTCCTGCGTCGAGAGAGCTCC
TCTGGTTTCCCTTTCGCTTTCAAGTCCCTGTTCGGGCGCCACTGCTAGAGATTTTCCACACTGACTAAAA
GGGTCTGAGGGATCTCTAGTTACCAGAGTCACACAACAGACGGGCACACACTACTTGAAGCACTCAAGGC
AAGCTTTATTGAGGCTTAAGCAGTGGGTTCCCTAGTTAGCCAGAGAGCTCCCAGGCTCAGATCTGGTCTA
ACCAGAGAGACCCAGTACAGGCAAAAAGCAGCTGCTTATATGCAGGATCTGAGGGCTCGCCACTCCCCAG
TCCCGCCCAGGCCACGCCTCCCTGGAAAGTCCCCAGCGGAAAGTCCCTTGTAGCAAGCTCGATATCAGCA
GTTCTTGAAGTACTCCGGATGCAGCTCTCGGGCCACGTGATGAAATGCTAGGCGGCTGTCAAACCTCCAC
TCTAACACTTCTCTCTCCGGGTCATCCATCCCATGCAGGCTCACAGGGTGTAACAAGCTGGTGTTCTCTC
CTTTATTGGCCTCTTCTACCTTATCTGGCTCAACTGGTACTAGCTTGTAGCACCATCCAAAGGTCAGTGG
ATATCTGACCCCTGGCCCTGGTGTGTAGTTCTGCTAATCAGGGAAGTAGCCTTGTGTGTGGTAGATCCAC
AGATCAAGGATATCTTGTCTTCTTTGGGAGTGAATTAGCCCTTCCAACTACTAAGTTTGTAGTACATATT
TAACAAATACAATTTCTTTAAAATGAAAATAATTCAGAGGAATCACAGGTTTAGAGTAAATGAAACCACA
GGTAATTGGCAGTGGTAATAGGGTATGGGGTGGGAAGTTTGGGATGATTTTGGTTAGCTTGAGTTATCCA
GTTGATCCAGACATGATAAGATACATTGATGAGTTTGGACAAACCACAACTAGAATGCAGTGAAAAAAAT
GCTTTATTTGTGAAATTTGTGATGCTATTGCTTTATTTGTAACCATTATAAGCTGCAATAAACAAGTTGA
TCTCCCGATCCGTCGACGTCAGGTGGCACTTTTCGGGGAAATGTGCGCGGAACCCCTATTTGTTTATTTT
TCTAAATACATTCAAATATGTATCCGCTCATGAGACAATAACCCTGATAAATGCTTCAATAATATTGAAA
AAGGAAGAGTATGAGTATTCAACATTTCCGTGTCGCCCTTATTCCCTTTTTTGCGGCATTTTGCCTTCCT
GTTTTTGCTCACCCAGAAACGCTGGTGAAAGTAAAAGATGCTGAAGATCAGTTGGGTGCACGAGTGGGTT
ACATCGAACTGGATCTCAACAGCGGTAAGATCCTTGAGAGTTTTCGCCCCGAAGAACGTTTTCCAATGAT
GAGCACTTTTAAAGTTCTGCTATGTGGCGCGGTATTATCCCGTATTGACGCCGGGCAAGAGCAACTCGGT
CGCCGCATACACTATTCTCAGAATGACTTGGTTGAGTACTCACCAGTCACAGAAAAGCATCTTACGGATG
GCATGACAGTAAGAGAATTATGCAGTGCTGCCATAACCATGAGTGATAACACTGCGGCCAACTTACTTCT
GACAACGATCGGAGGACCGAAGGAGCTAACCGCTTTTTTGCACAACATGGGGGATCATGTAACTCGCCTT
GATCGTTGGGAACCGGAGCTGAATGAAGCCATACCAAACGACGAGCGTGACACCACGATGCCTGTAGCAA
TGGCAACAACGTTGCGCAAACTATTAACTGGCGAACTACTTACTCTAGCTTCCCGGCAACAATTAATAGA
CTGGATGGAGGCGGATAAAGTTGCAGGACCACTTCTGCGCTCGGCCCTTCCGGCTGGCTGGTTTATTGCT
GATAAATCTGGAGCCGGTGAGCGTGGGTCTCGCGGTATCATTGCAGCACTGGGGCCAGATGGTAAGCCCT
CCCGTATCGTAGTTATCTACACGACGGGGAGTCAGGCAACTATGGATGAACGAAATAGACAGATCGCTGA
GATAGGTGCCTCACTGATTAAGCATTGGTAACTGTCAGACCAAGTTTACTCATATATACTTTAGATTGAT
TTAAAACTTCATTTTTAATTTAAAAGGATCTAGGTGAAGATCCTTTTTGATAATCTCATGACCAAAATCC
CTTAACGTGAGTTTTCGTTCCACTGAGCGTCAGACCCCGTAGAAAAGATCAAAGGATCTTCTTGAGATCC
TTTTTTTCTGCGCGTAATCTGCTGCTTGCAAACAAAAAAACCACCGCTACCAGCGGTGGTTTGTTTGCCG
GATCAAGAGCTACCAACTCTTTTTCCGAAGGTAACTGGCTTCAGCAGAGCGCAGATACCAAATACTGTTC
TTCTAGTGTAGCCGTAGTTAGGCCACCACTTCAAGAACTCTGTAGCACCGCCTACATACCTCGCTCTGCT
AATCCTGTTACCAGTGGCTGCTGCCAGTGGCGATAAGTCGTGTCTTACCGGGTTGGACTCAAGACGATAG
TTACCGGATAAGGCGCAGCGGTCGGGCTGAACGGGGGGTTCGTGCACACAGCCCAGCTTGGAGCGAACGA
CCTACACCGAACTGAGATACCTACAGCGTGAGCTATGAGAAAGCGCCACGCTTCCCGAAGGGAGAAAGGC
GGACAGGTATCCGGTAAGCGGCAGGGTCGGAACAGGAGAGCGCACGAGGGAGCTTCCAGGGGGAAACGCC
TGGTATCTTTATAGTCCTGTCGGGTTTCGCCACCTCTGACTTGAGCGTCGATTTTTGTGATGCTCGTCAG
GGGGGCGGAGCCTATGGAAAAACGCCAGCAACGCGGCCTTTTTACGGTTCCTGGCCTTTTGCTGGCCTTT
TGCTCACATGTTCTTTCCTGCGTTATCCCCTGATTCTGTGGATAACCGTATTACCGCCTTTGAGTGAGCT
GATACCGCTCGCCGCAGCCGAACGACCGAGCGCAGCGAGTCAGTGAGCGAGGAAGCGGAAGAGCGCCCAA
TACGCAAACCGCCTCTCCCCGCGCGTTGGCCGATTCATTAATGCAGCTGGCACGACAGGTTTCCCGACTG
GAAAGCGGGCAGTGAGCGCAACGCAATTAATGTGAGTTAGCTCACTCATTAGGCACCCCAGGCTTTACAC
TTTATGCTTCCGGCTCGTATGTTGTGTGGAATTGTGAGCGGATAACAATTTCACACAGGAAACAGCTATG
ACCATGATTACGCCAAGCTCTAGCTAGAGGTCGACGGTAAACGCTAGCAATGTCAAGGCCTCTCACTCTC
TGATATTCATTTCTTTGCAAGTTATAAATACTGAATAATAAGATGACATGAACTACTACTGCTAGAGATT
TTCCACACTGACTAAAAGGGTCTGAGGGATCTCTAGTTACCAGAGTCACACAACAGACGGGCACACACTA
CTTGAAGCACTCAAGGCAAGCTTTATTGAGGCTTAAGCAGTGGGTTCCCTAGTTAGCCAGAGAGCTCCCA
GGCTCAGATCTGGTCTAACCAGAGAGACCCAGTACAGGCAAAAAGCAGCTGCTTATATGCAGGATCTGAG
GGCTCGCCACTCCCCAGTCCCGCCCAGGCCACGCCTCCCTGGAAAGTCCCCAGCGGAAAGTCCCTTGTAG
CAAGCTCGATATCAGCAGTTCTTGAAGTACTCCGGATGCAGCTCTCGGGCCACGTGATGAAATGCTAGGC
GGCTGTCAAACCTCCACTCTAACACTTCTCTCTCCGGGTCATCCATCCCATGCAGGCTCACAGGGTGTAA
CAAGCTGGTGTTCTCTCCTTTATTGGCCTCTTCTACCTTATCTGGCTCAACTGGTACTAGCTTGTAGCAC
CATCCAAAGGTCAGTGGATATCTGACCCCTGGCCCTGGTGTGTAGTTCTGCTAATCAGGGAAGTAGCCTT
GTGTGTGGTAGATCCACAGATCAAGGATATCTTGTCTTCGTTGGGAGTGAATTAGCCCTTCCAGTCCCCT
CTTTTCTTTTAAAAAGTGGCTAAGATCTACAGCTGCCTTGTAAGTCATTGGTCTTAAAGGTACCTGAGGT
GTGACTGGAAAACCCACCTCCTCCTCCTCTTGTGCTTCTAGCCAGGCACAATCAGCATTGGTAGCTGCTG
TATTGCTACTTGTGATTGCTCCATGTTTTTCTAGGTCTCGACTGCAGAATTAATTCCAGGCGGGGAGGCG
GCCCAAAGGGAGATCCGACTCGTCTGAGGGCGAAGGCGAAGACGCGGAAGAGGCCGCAGAGCCGGCAGCA
GGCCGCGGGAAGGAAGGTCCGCTGGATTGAGGGCCGAAGGGACGTAGCAGAAGGACGTCCCGCGCAGAAT
CCAGGTGGCAACACAGGCGAGCAGCCATGGAAAGGACGTCAGCTTCCCCGACAACACCACGGAATTGTCA
GTGCCCAACAGCCGAGCCCCTGTCCAGCAGCGGGCAAGGCAGGCGGCGATGAGTTCCGCCGTGGCAATAG
GGAGGGGGAAAGCGAAAGTCCCGGAAAGGAGCTGACAGGTGGTGGCAATGCCCCAACCAGTGGGGGTTGC
GTCAGCAAACACAGTGCACACCACGCCACGTTGCCTGACAACGGGCCACAACTCCTCATAAAGAGACAGC
AACCAGGATTTATACAAGGAGGAGAAAATGAAAGCCATACGGGAAGCAATAGCATGATACAAAGGCATTA
AAGCAGCGTATCCACATAGCGTAAAAGGAGCAACATAGTTAAGAATACCAGTCAATCTTTCACAAATTTT
GTAATCCAGAGGTTGATTGTTCCAGAGCGATCGCTCAGGCACCGGGCTTGCGGGTCATGCACCAGGTGCG
CGGTCCTTCGGGCACCTCGACGTCGGCGGTGACGGTGAAGCCGAGCCGCTCGTAGAAGGGGAGGTTGCGG
GGCGCGGAGGTCTCCAGGAAGGCGGGCACCCCGGCGCGCTCGGCCGCCTCCACTCCGGGGAGCACGACGG
CGCTGCCCAGACCCTTGCCCTGGTGGTCGGGCGAGACGCCGACGGTGGCCAGGAACCACGCGGGCTCCTT
GGGCCGGTGCGGCGCCAGGAGGCCTTCCATCTGTTGCTGCGCGGCCAGCCGGGAACCGCTCAACTCGGCC
ATGCGCGGGCCGATCTCGGCGAACACCGCCCCCGCTTCGACGCTCTCCGGCGTGGTCCAGACCGCCACCG
CGGCGCCGTCGTCCGCGACCCACACCTTGCCGATGTCGAGCCCGACGCGCGTGAGGAAGAGTTCTTGCAG
CTCGGTGACCCGCTCGATGTGGCGGTCCGGGTCGACGGTGTGGCGCGTGGCGGGGTAGTCGGCGAACGCG
GCGGCGAGGGTGCGTACGGCCCGGGGGACGTCGTCGCGGGTGGCGAGGCGCACCGTGGGCTTGTACTCGG
TCATGCTAAGCTTATCATCGTGTTTTTCAAAGGAAAACCACGTCCCCGTGGTTCGGGGGGCCTAGACGTT
TTTTAACCTCGACTAAACACATGTAAAGCATGTGCACCGAGGCCCCAGATCAGATCCCATACAATGGGGT
ACCTTCTGGGCATCCTTCAGCCCCTTGTTGAATACGCTTGAGGTGAGCCATTTGACTCTTTCCACAACTA
TCCAACTCACAACGTGGCACTGGGGTTGTGCCGCCTTTGCAGGTGTATCTTATACACGTGGCTTTTGGCC
GCAGAGGCACCTGTCGCCAGGTGGGGGGTTCCGCTGCCTGCAAAGGGTCGCTACAGACGTTGTTTGTCTT
CAAGAAGCTTCCAGAGGAACTGCTTCCTTCACGACATTCAACAGACCTTGCATTCCTTTGGCGAGAGGGG
AAAGACCCCTAGGAATGCTCGTCAAGAAGACAGGGCCAGGTTTCCGGGCCCTCACATTGCCAAAAGACGG
CAATATGGTGGAAAATAACATATAGACAAACGCACACCGGCCTTATTCCAAGCGGCTTCGGCCAGTAACG
TTAGGGGGGGGGGAGGGAGAGGGGCGGGATCCGCGGCCGCCTAGTGGTCTGAGGCCAGTAATACACGTGG
TACATTCTCATAGTTTTCTTCATCATCTTCTTCATGGGCCCTGCCTCTGCTGCTAGCCTCCCCTGCAGAG
TCGTCTGGGTGTGTCTTCTTCAGTTCTGAATAGAGTACTGTTCATTCCTCATGCTCTTGATGCATCATTG
GACAATTAGCTGAGTTTTCTTTTGTATGCTGGATGCTCCAGATCTGGGAATAAATCGGGTTGCTATCTCC
AGGATTTACATTGCTGTACATTGGCTCCAGCTCCATTGGGGCTAGTGGTTTAGAGTGAGTGGGCTCTTGA
GGGTCTATCCTGGAAGGCCTGGACGAGGAAGGCTCCTGACACTCACTAGGACTGTGACTAGATGTTCCAG
TGGCAGAAAGTCCTCCTGGTTTCCTTCGGGCCCTGGCGTAATGCAGCAGAGCAGCAGCAGCAGCAAGGAC
GAGGATGCTGAGCACCAGCCCCGTGATTCCCGCAGCGGTAAGGCCTGTTCTGTTCCTGGAAGTTCCTGTA
ACATTGAGTGTCACCACTTTACTGTGCTGGGCCCCCAGGCCATTGTCAGCCTCACATGAGTAGTTTCCAG
AATGTTCTGTAGTCAGAGAGAGGTTGAAGGATGCCCCTCCTCCAGAGTGGGCCGAGATGTTCCCCAAGGT
GTCATCCTCGTGATAAAACCAGTACAGGATCGGGAAGGAGCCTCTCAGGGACTCACAGTGAAGCTCCAGC
AGGTCCCCCACCACAGCCTGGGCCCCGGGAGCCCTGAGGGTGAGGACGGGGCGAGACACCGGAACTGTGA
CCCTGAGACTCACTCCATGACTGTGCTGAGCTCCCAGGCCATTGTCTGCATCACAGGAGTAGTTTCCAGA
ATGTTCTGCAGTCAGAGAGAGGTTGAAGGAGGCTCCTCCTCCAGAGGGGGCTGAGCTGTTCCCCAGGGTG
ACATCCTCATGATAAAATCGGTACAGGATCGGGGGAGAGCCTCTCAGGGACTCACAGTGAAGCTCCAGCA
GGTCCCCCACCACAGTGTGGGCCCTGGGAGCCCTGAAGGTGAGGACAGGGTGAGATACCGGAATTCTCAC
GGTGACTCGAATCCACGTGCTGAGGATGGGGCTGTGAACGTTATCAGCTGCACAGTAGTATCTCCCTGCA
TCACTCTCCTTCACGGTGAGAACATGCAGCTCTGCCAACAGGGAACGCTGGGTCTTTCTACCCAGGCTTC
TTACTCTTCCTTCTTTGTGCCAGGAGAATGTGACAGTCCCTGAACCCTGGGCTACTGAGCAAATAAGGAC
CATATTTTCTCCTTCAATCAGCTGCCCTCCGGTGGGCCGGATCTCTAGATTCACATTAGACACAGGGACT
CTCTGTACACGTATCTGAGATCTCAGGCTCCTTTTTTTGATGCTGTGAGTCACTGTCTCCACCTCACACC
AGTAAGACCCTGAGTCTTCAGTCCACATGGCAGGGATCTGGAGTCTGGGGGACCTGCTCCAGCCCAATCC
GAGGGTCTGGCTATCTCTGAAGAGGGAGAATTGCAGCTGGACATCTGGCCTCTGTGGAGAGAGCTGGGTC
TCACAGGTCAGGGTCATGGGACTCCCCTCTATGGGCGTGGAAGAGCTGGCTCTCAGCACAGGATGTAGAA
ACAGCTCTTGAACTTGGATATTTAGGGGTTTTGAAGTTACTTCAATGTCAAGTATGTAAAACTTCCTATA
AGCAGTACAATGATATTTGCTATTATCCCTGGAGACTGAATTCACTGTGATCTTCTCTAAATTATAACTA
TTAGGAAGCTGTTTTCCATCCTTGTAGTAAACCTTTTGATGAGTGTTTTTGTTGTCTTTCCCCTGACATC
TCAGAATGACATTGTCTCCTTCAAAGACAGGATGTAAAGCCTGCAGGATCAGCCAGTCAGGTGAAAATTC
CACATGCACGGCATCACTGAGGGAGGATCCTCGGGTCTTACATTGGTAATTTCCAGGCTCTGTAATTTGG
ATCTTGTCATGTTTTATTTTCAACAACTTCTCATCGTGATACCAATATGTGTCTCCCTGGGCTAGGGAAT
GTGATATGCTGCTGCATATGAGAGCCACTTTTTCTCCTTTGAAGGCTGTGGACCATGGAGGATCGAGGAG
AAGTACAGCTTTTGGGGCCACCCCTGATTGTTCTCTTCCAGGAGTCAGGATCAGCAGCAGCAGCCACAGA
AGCATGGTGGCACTAGTCTCGAGGAATTCACCGGAAATAGATCCTCACGACACCTGAAATGGAAGAAAAA
AACTTTGAACCACTGTCTGAGGCTTGAGAATGAACCAAGATCCAAACTCAAAAAGGGCAAATTCCAAGGA
GAATTACATCAAGTGCCAAGCTGGCCTAACTTCAGTCTCCACCCACTCAGTGTGGGGAAACTCCATCGCA
TAAAACCCCTCCCCCCAACCTAAAGACGACGTACTCCAAAAGCTCGAGAACTAATCGAGGTGCCTGGACG
GCGCCCGGTACTCCGTGGAGTCACATGAAGCGACGGCTGAGGACGGAAAGGCCCTTTTCCTTTGTGTGGG
TGACTCACCCGCCCGCTCTCCCGAGCGCCGCGTCCTCCATTTTGAGCTCCCTGCAGCAGGGCCGGGAAGC
GGCCATCTTTCCGCTCACGCAACTGGTGCCGACCGGGCCAGCCTTGCCGCCCAGGGCGGGGCGATACACG
GCGGCGCGAGGCCAGGCACCAGAGCAGGCCGGCCAGCTTGAGACTACCCCCGTCCGATTCTCGGTGGCCG
CGCTCGCAGGCCCCGCCTCGCCGAACATGTGCGCTGGGACGCACGGGCCCCGTCGCCGCCCGCGGCCCCA
AAAACCGAAATACCAGTGTGCAGATCTTGGCCCGCATTTACAAGACTATCTTGCCAGAAAAAAAGCGTCG
CAGCAGGTCATCAAAAATTTTAAATGGCTAGAGACTTATCGAAAGCAGCGAGACAGGCGCGAAGGTGCCA
CCAGATTCGCACGCGGC
